>Addgene plasmid #211299 | pBiT3.1-C_PLAA:1-795 | addgene full sequence | sequence record 423447 | Addgene NGS Result
AAGACGCGTTAATTAAGACGTCGGCAGTGAAAAAAATGCTTTATTTGTGAAATTTGTGATGCTATTGCTT
TATTTGTAACCATTATAAGCTGCAATAAACAAGTTAACAACAACAATTGCATTCATTTTATGTTTCAGGT
TCAGGGGGAGGTGTGGGAGGTTTTTTAAAGCAAGTAAAACCTCTACAAATGTGGTATGGCTGATTATGAT
CCGCGGCCGCAATACGTCGACGTTATCAGCTGACTTCGTACGAGAGCCTAGGATTATGGCGCGCCACTAG
TTATTAATAGTAATCAATTACGGGGTCATTAGTTCATAGCCCATATATGGAGTTCCGCGTTACATAACTT
ACGGTAAATGGCCCGCCTGGCTGACCGCCCAACGACCCCCGCCCATTGACGTCAATAATGACGTATGTTC
CCATAGTAACGCCAATAGGGACTTTCCATTGACGTCAATGGGTGGAGTATTTACGGTAAACTGCCCACTT
GGCAGTACATCAAGTGTATCATATGCCAAGTCCGCCCCCTATTGACGTCAATGACGGTAAATGGCCCGCC
TGGCATTATGCCCAGTACATGACCTTACGGGACTTTCCTACTTGGCAGTACATCTACGTATTAGTCATCG
CTATTACCATGGTGATGCGGTTTTGGCAGTACACCAATGGGCGTGGATAGCGGTTTGACTCACGGGGATT
TCCAAGTCTCCACCCCATTGACGTCAATGGGAGTTTGTTTTGGCACCAAAATCAACGGGACTTTCCAAAA
TGTCGTAATAACCCCGCCCCGTTGACGCAAATGGGCGGTAGGCGTGTACGGTGGGAGGTCTATATAAGCA
GAGCTGGTTTAGTGAACCGTCAGATCACTAGAATCTTTATTGCGGTAGTTTATCACAGTTAAATTGCTAA
CGCAGTCAGTGCTTCTGACACAACAGTCTCGAACTTAAGCTGCAGAAGTTGGTCGTGAGGCACTGGGCAG
GTAAGTATCAAGGTTACAAGACAGGTTTAAGGAGACCAATAGAAACTGGGCTTGTCGAGACAGAGAAGAC
TCTTGCGTTTCTGATAGGCACCTATTGGTCTTACTGACATCCACTTTGCCTTTCTCTCCACAGGTGTCCA
CTCCCAGTTCAATTACAGCTCTTAAGGCTAGAGTATTAATACGACTCACTATAGGGGCGATCGCAACAAG
CTTCGGGAAGATCTGGAGCTAGCGGCGGGGGATCCGGTGGGAATTCGACACCATGACGAGCGGCGCAACC
AGGTACCGGCTGAGCTGCTCGCTCCGGGGCCACGAGCTGGACGTACGGGGCCTGGTGTGCTGCGCCTATC
CGCCGGGAGCCTTTGTGTCCGTGTCCCGAGACCGCACCACCCGCCTCTGGGCCCCAGACAGTCCAAACAG
GAGCTTTACAGAAATGCACTGTATGAGTGGCCATTCCAATTTTGTATCTTGTGTATGCATCATACCCTCA
AGTGACATCTACCCTCATGGCCTAATTGCCACCGGTGGAAATGACCACAATATATGCATTTTCTCACTGG
ACAGTCCAATGCCACTTTATATTCTAAAAGGCCACAAAAATACTGTTTGTAGTCTATCATCTGGAAAATT
TGGGACATTACTTAGTGGTTCATGGGACACCACTGCTAAAGTCTGGCTGAATGACAAGTGCATGATGACC
TTGCAGGGTCATACAGCTGCAGTGTGGGCGGTAAAGATCTTACCTGAACAGGGCTTAATGTTGACTGGAT
CAGCAGACAAGACTGTTAAACTGTGGAAGGCTGGAAGATGTGAGAGGACTTTTTCAGGGCATGAAGACTG
TGTAAGAGGTTTGGCAATTTTGAGTGAAACAGAATTTCTTTCCTGTGCAAATGATGCTAGTATTAGAAGG
TGGCAAATCACTGGCGAGTGTCTTGAAGTATATTATGGACATACAAATTATATTTATAGCATATCCGTTT
TTCCAAATTGTAGAGACTTTGTGACAACAGCAGAGGACAGATCTCTGAGAATCTGGAAACATGGGGAATG
TGCTCAAACTATCCGACTTCCAGCTCAGTCTATATGGTGCTGCTGTGTGCTCGACAATGGTGACATTGTG
GTTGGTGCGAGTGATGGCATTATTAGAGTGTTTACAGAATCAGAAGATCGAACAGCAAGTGCTGAAGAAA
TCAAGGCTTTTGAAAAAGAACTGTCTCACGCAACCATTGATTCTAAAACTGGCGATTTAGGGGACATCAA
TGCTGAGCAGCTTCCTGGGAGGGAACATCTTAATGAACCTGGTACTAGAGAAGGACAGACTCGTCTAATC
AGAGATGGGGAGAAAGTCGAAGCCTATCAGTGGAGTGTTAGTGAAGGGAGGTGGATAAAAATTGGTGATG
TTGTTGGCTCATCTGGTGCTAATCAGCAAACATCTGGAAAAGTTTTATATGAAGGGAAAGAATTTGATTA
TGTTTTCTCAATTGATGTCAATGAAGGTGGACCATCATATAAATTGCCATATAATACCAGTGATGACCCT
TGGTTAACTGCATACAACTTCTTACAGAAGAATGATTTGAATCCTATGTTTCTGGATCAAGTAGCTAAAT
TTATTATTGATAACACAAAAGGTCAAATGTTGGGACTTGGGAATCCCAGCTTTTCAGATCCATTTACAGG
TGGTGGTCGGTATGTTCCGGGCTCTTCGGGATCTTCTAACACACTACCCACAGCAGATCCTTTTACAGGT
GCTGGTCGTTATGTACCAGGTTCTGCAAGTATGGGAACTACCATGGCCGGAGTTGATCCATTTACAGGGA
ATAGTGCCTACCGATCAGCTGCATCTAAAACAATGAATATTTATTTCCCTAAAAAAGAGGCTGTCACATT
TGACCAAGCAAACCCTACACAAATATTAGGTAAACTGAAGGAACTTAATGGAACTGCACCTGAAGAGAAG
AAGTTAACTGAGGATGACTTGATACTTCTTGAGAAGATACTGTCTCTAATATGTAATAGTTCTTCAGAAA
AACCCACAGTCCAGCAACTTCAGATTTTGTGGAAAGCTATTAACTGTCCTGAAGATATTGTCTTTCCTGC
ACTTGACATTCTTCGGTTGTCAATTAAACACCCCAGTGTGAATGAGAACTTCTGCAATGAAAAGGAAGGG
GCTCAGTTCAGCAGTCATCTTATCAATCTTCTGAACCCTAAAGGAAAGCCAGCAAACCAGCTGCTTGCTC
TCAGGACTTTTTGCAATTGTTTTGTTGGCCAGGCAGGACAAAAACTCATGATGTCCCAGAGGGAATCACT
GATGTCCCATGCAATAGAACTGAAATCAGGGAGCAATAAGAACATTCACATTGCTCTGGCTACATTGGCC
CTGAACTATTCTGTTTGTTTTCATAAAGACCATAACATTGAAGGGAAAGCCCAATGTTTGTCACTAATTA
GCACAATCTTGGAAGTAGTACAAGACCTAGAAGCCACTTTTAGACTTCTTGTGGCTCTTGGAACACTTAT
CAGTGATGATTCAAATGCTGTACAATTAGCCAAGTCTTTAGGTGTTGATTCTCAAATAAAAAAGTATTCC
TCAGTATCAGAACCAGCTAAAGTAAGTGAATGCTGTAGATTTATCCTAAATTTGCTGGGCTCGAGCGGTG
GGAGCTCCGGTGTGAGCGGCTGGCGGCTGTTCAAGAAGATTAGCTAAGTTTAAACGGCCGCGACTCTAGA
CTGCAGGCATGCAAGCTGATTTGGCTGCTGCCACCGCTGAGCAAGGCCGCTTCGAGCAGACATGATAAGA
TACATTGATGAGTTTGGACAAACCACAACTAGAATGCAGTGAAAAAAATGCTTTATTTGTGAAATTTGTG
ATGCTATTGCTTTATTTGTAACCATTATAAGCTGCAATAAACAAGTTAACAACAACAATTGCATTCATTT
TATGTTTCAGGTTCAGGGGGAGATGTGGGAGGTTTTTTTAAGCAAGTAAAACCTCTACAAATGTGGTAAA
ATCTTAATTAAGACTTCTAATATAACTTCGTATAGCATACATTATACGAAGTTATGGTTCCACTGTTGAC
AATTAATCATCGGCATAGTATATCGGCATAGTATAATACGACAAGGTGAGGAACTAAACCCAGGAGGCAG
ATCATGATTGAACAAGATGGATTGCACGCAGGTTCTCCGGCCGCTTGGGTGGAGAGGCTATTCGGCTATG
ACTGGGCACAACAGACAATCGGCTGCTCTGATGCCGCCGTGTTCCGGCTGTCAGCGCAGGGGCGCCCGGT
TCTTTTTGTCAAGACCGACCTGTCCGGTGCCCTGAATGAACTGCAGGACGAGGCAGCGCGGCTATCGTGG
CTGGCCACGACGGGCGTTCCTTGCGCAGCTGTGCTCGACGTTGTCACTGAAGCGGGAAGGGACTGGCTGC
TATTGGGCGAAGTGCCGGGGCAGGATCTCCTGTCATCTCACCTTGCTCCTGCCGAGAAAGTATCCATCAT
GGCTGATGCAATGCGGCGGCTGCATACGCTTGATCCGGCTACCTGCCCATTCGACCACCAAGCGAAACAT
CGCATCGAGCGAGCACGTACTCGGATGGAAGCCGGTCTTGTCGATCAGGATGATCTGGACGAAGAGCATC
AGGGGCTCGCGCCAGCCGAACTGTTCGCCAGGCTCAAGGCGCGCATGCCCGACGGCGAGGATCTCGTCGT
GACCCATGGCGATGCCTGCTTGCCGAATATCATGGTGGAAAATGGCCGCTTTTCTGGATTCATCGACTGT
GGCCGGCTGGGTGTGGCGGACCGCTATCAGGACATAGCGTTGGCTACCCGTGATATTGCTGAAGAGCTTG
GCGGCGAATGGGCTGACCGCTTCCTCGTGCTTTACGGTATCGCCGCTCCCGATTCGCAGCGCATCGCCTT
CTATCGCCTTCTTGACGAGTTCTTCTGATTCGAAATGACCGACCAAGCGACGCCCAACCGGTATCAGCTC
ACTCAAAGGCGGTAATACGGTTATCCACAGAATCAGGGGATAACGCAGGAAAGAACATGTGAGCAAAAGG
CCAGCAAAAGGCCAGGAACCGTAAAAAGGCCGCGTTGCTGGCGTTTTTCCATAGGCTCCGCCCCCCTGAC
GAGCATCACAAAAATCGACGCTCAAGTCAGAGGTGGCGAAACCCGACAGGACTATAAAGATACCAGGCGT
TTCCCCCTGGAAGCTCCCTCGTGCGCTCTCCTGTTCCGACCCTGCCGCTTACCGGATACCTGTCCGCCTT
TCTCCCTTCGGGAAGCGTGGCGCTTTCTCATAGCTCACGCTGTAGGTATCTCAGTTCGGTGTAGGTCGTT
CGCTCCAAGCTGGGCTGTGTGCACGAACCCCCCGTTCAGCCCGACCGCTGCGCCTTATCCGGTAACTATC
GTCTTGAGTCCAACCCGGTAAGACACGACTTATCGCCACTGGCAGCAGCCACTGGTAACAGGATTAGCAG
AGCGAGGTATGTAGGCGGTGCTACAGAGTTCTTGAAGTGGTGGCCTAACTACGGCTACACTAGAAGGACA
GTATTTGGTATCTGCGCTCTGCTGAAGCCAGTTACCTTCGGAAAAAGAGTTGGTAGCTCTTGATCCGGCA
AACAAACCACCGCTGGTAGCGGTGGTTTTTTTGTTTGCAAGCAGCAGATTACGCGCAGAAAAAAAGGATT
TCAAGAAGATCCTTTGATCTTTTCTACGGGGTCTGACGCTCAGTGGAACGAAAACTCACGTTAAGGGATT
TTGGTCATGAGATTATCAAAAAGGATCTTCACCTAGATCCTTTTATAGTCCGGAATCGTCACACAAAAAA
CCAACACACAGATGTAATGAAAATAAAGATATTTTATTGCGGCCATCGTGATGGCTAGAGTTTAGCCCTC
CCACACATAACCAGAGGGCAGCAATTCACGAATCCCAACTGCCGTCGGCTGTCCATCACTGTCCTTCACT
ATGGCTTTGATCCCAGGATGCAGATCGAGAAGCACCTGTCGGCACCGTCCGCAGGGGCTCAAGATGCCCC
TGTTCTCATTTCCGATCGCGACGATACAAGTCAGGTTGCCAGCTGCCGCAGCAGCAGCAGTGCCCAGCAC
CACGAGTTCTGCACAAGGTCCCCCAGTAAAATGATATACATTGACACCAGTGAAGATGCGGCCGTCGCTA
GAGAGAGCTGCGCTGGCGACGCTGTAGTCTTCAGAGATGGGGATGCTGTTGATTGTAGCCGTTGCTCTTT
CAATGAGGGTGGATTCTTCTTGAGACAAAGGCTTGGCCATGGTGGCGCTAGTGTCAGAAGAATCGAGCTT
TTTGCAAAAGCCTAGGCCTCCAAAAAAGCCTCCTCACTACTTCTGGAATAGCTCAGAGGCCGAGGCGGCC
TCGGCCTCTGCATAAATAAAAAAAATTAGTCAGCCATGGGGCGGAGAATGGGCGGAACTGGGCGGAGTTA
GGGGCGGGATGGGCGGAGTTAGGGGCGGGACTATGGTTGCTGACTAATTGAGATGCATGCTTTGCATACT
TCTGCCTGCTGGGGAGCCTGGGGACTTTCCACACCTGGTTGCTGACTAATTGAGATGCATGCTTTGCATA
CTTCTGCCTGCTGGGGAGCCTGGGGACTTTCCACACCCTAACTGACACACATTCCACAGCTGGTTCTTTC
CGCCTCAGAAGGTACCTAACCAAGTTCCTCTTTCAGAGGTTATTTCAGGCCATGGTGCTGCGC
Features (pLannotate 1.2.2; 17 found; start..end, strand, type, name):
     24..105     -  polyA_signal   SV40 poly(A) signal: SV40 polyadenylation signal
    128..211     -  CDS            large T antigen (fragment): large T antigen from SV40 (simian virus 40)
    276..641     +  enhancer       CMV enhancer: human cytomegalovirus immediate early enhancer
    643..842     +  promoter       CMV promoter: human cytomegalovirus (CMV) immediate early promoter
    981..1113    +  intron         chimeric intron: chimera between introns from human β-globin and immunoglobulin heavy chain genes
   1157..1175    +  promoter       T7 promoter: promoter for bacteriophage T7 RNA polymerase
   1243..3627    +  CDS            PLAA: PLAP_HUMAN - Also known as PLAP. Experimental evidence at protein level: Swiss-Prot protein existence level 1. Plays a role in protein ubiquitination, sorting and degradation through its association with VCP (PubMed:27753622). Involved in ubiquitin-mediated membrane proteins trafficking to late endosomes in an ESCRT-dependent manner, and hence plays a role in synaptic vesicle recycling (By similarity). May play a role in macroautophagy, regulating for instance the clearance of damaged lysosomes (PubMed:27753622). Plays a role in cerebellar Purkinje cell development (By similarity). Positively
   3723..3750    +  CDS            SET1 (fragment): solubility-enhancement tag derived from T7 phage gene 10B
   3776..3897    -  polyA_signal   SV40 poly(A) signal: SV40 polyadenylation signal
   3920..3988    -  CDS            large T antigen (fragment): large T antigen from SV40 (simian virus 40)
   4012..4045    +  protein_bind   loxP: Cre-mediated recombination occurs in the 8-bp core sequence (GCATACAT). Cre recombinase
   4055..4102    +  promoter       EM7 promoter: synthetic bacterial promoter&nbsp
   4134..4925    +  CDS            neo: KKA2_KLEPN - Also known as kan, nptII. Experimental evidence at protein level: Swiss-Prot protein existence level 1. Resistance to kanamycin, neomycin, paromomycin, ribostamycin, butirosin and gentamicin B. From Klebsiella pneumoniae.
   5086..5674    -  rep_origin     ori: high-copy-number ColE1/pMB1/pBR322/pUC origin of replication
   5800..5848    -  polyA_signal   poly(A) signal: synthetic polyadenylation signal
   5872..6270    -  CDS            BSD: blasticidin S deaminase; Aspergillus terreus BSD; confers resistance to blasticidin
   6301..6658    -  promoter       SV40 promoter: SV40 enhancer and early promoter
