[The description below was written by a language model from this plasmid's Addgene catalogue record and pLannotate feature annotations shown in this document.]
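Description:
pBiT3.1-C_PLAA:1-795 is a mammalian expression plasmid built on Promega's pBiT3.1-C backbone, carrying full-length, wild-type human PLAA (residues M1 to L795, a 2,385 bp insert derived from a Mammalian Gene Collection clone). The open reading frame was introduced by ligation-independent cloning between retained EcoRI and XhoI sites. It is fused at its C-terminus, through a short glycine/serine linker, to the HiBiT peptide. HiBiT is the small, high-affinity fragment of split NanoLuc luciferase, which complements LgBiT to give a luminescent signal. Transcription is driven by the CMV immediate-early enhancer and promoter, followed by a chimeric β-globin/immunoglobulin intron that aids mRNA processing, and is terminated by an SV40 polyadenylation signal. A T7 promoter lies just upstream of the coding sequence and serves as the 5′ sequencing primer site. The small "SET1" and large T antigen fragments in the automated annotation are probably incidental matches within the tag and poly(A) regions rather than functional parts.

The 6,713 nt plasmid replicates in E. coli at high copy from a ColE1/pUC-type origin and is selected with kanamycin through an EM7-driven neo (nptII) gene, which sits just downstream of a loxP site. The catalogue lists neomycin/G418 as the mammalian selectable marker. However, the feature table shows only the bacterial EM7 promoter upstream of neo. It also shows a separate SV40 early promoter–blasticidin S deaminase cassette with a synthetic poly(A) signal, which the catalogue entry does not mention.

The construct was deposited with a study assessing the ligandability of WD40 repeat-containing proteins. It is suited to expressing HiBiT-tagged PLAA in mammalian cells for luminescence-based detection or quantification of the protein, although the record does not name specific assays.
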