Addgene plasmid #211299: pBiT3.1-C_PLAA:1-795
Purpose: Mammalian expression of full-length human PLAA. C-terminal HiBiT tag.
Depositing lab: Cheryl Arrowsmith. Depositing organization: University of Toronto. Publication: A Target Class Ligandability Evaluation of WD40 Repeat-Containing Proteins. Ackloo S, Li F, Szewczyk M, Seitova A, Loppnau P, Zeng H, Xu J, Ahmad S, Arnautova YA, Baghaie AJ, Beldar S, Bolotokova A, Centrella PA, Chau I, Clark MA, Cuozzo JW, Dehghani-Tafti S, Disch JS, Dong A, Dumas A, Feng JA, Ghiabi P, Gibson E, Gilmer J, Goldman B, Green SR, Guie MA, Guilinger JP, Harms N, Herasymenko O, Houliston S, Hutchinson A, Kearnes S, Keefe AD, Kimani SW, Kramer T, Kutera M, Kwak HA, Lento C, Li Y, Liu J, Loup J, Machado RAC, Mulhern CJ, Perveen S, Righetto GL, Riley P, Shrestha S, Sigel EA, Silva M, Sintchak MD, Slakman BL, Taylor RD, Thompson J, Torng W, Underkoffler C, von Rechenberg M, Walsh RT, Watson I, Wilson DJ, Wolf E, Yadav M, Yazdi AK, Zhang J, Zhang Y, Santhakumar V, Edwards AM, Barsyte-Lovejoy D, Schapira M, Brown PJ, Halabelian L, Arrowsmith CH. J Med Chem. 2025 Jan 23;68(2):1092-1112. doi: 10.1021/acs.jmedchem.4c02010. Epub 2024 Nov 4. PubMed 39495097.
Backbone
  Vector backbone: pBiT3.1-C
  Backbone manufacturer: Promega
  Vector type: Mammalian Expression
  Selectable markers: Neomycin (select with G418)
Growth in bacteria
  Bacterial resistance: Kanamycin, 50 μg/mL
  Growth temperature: 37°C
  Growth strain: DH5alpha
  Copy number: High Copy
Gene/Insert
  Gene/Insert name: PLAA:M1-L795
  Species: H. sapiens (human)
  Insert size (bp): 2385
  Mutation: wild type
  Entrez Gene: PLAA (a.k.a. DOA1, NDMSBA, PLA2P, PLAP)
  Promoter: CMV
  Tag / fusion protein: GSSGGSSGVSGWRLFKKIS (C terminal on insert)
  Cloning method: Ligation Independent Cloning
  Sequencing primers: 5′ T7; 3′ TTGCTCAGCGGTGGCAGCAG
Resource information
  A portion of this plasmid was derived from a plasmid made by: Mammalian Gene Collection (BC032551)
Terms and licenses: Academic/Nonprofit Terms; Industry Terms: Not Available to Industry
Depositor comments: 5' Cloning Site: EcoR1 (not destroyed), 3' Cloning Site: Xho1 (not destroyed).
How to cite: pBiT3.1-C_PLAA:1-795 was a gift from Cheryl Arrowsmith (Addgene plasmid # 211299 ; http://n2t.net/addgene:211299 ; RRID:Addgene_211299)
