>Addgene plasmid #211299 | pBiT3.1-C_PLAA:1-795 | depositor partial sequence | sequence record 412076 | Insert sequence
ATGACGAGCGGCGCAACCAGGTACCGGCTGAGCTGCTCGCTCCGGGGCCACGAGCTGGACGTACGGGGCC
TGGTGTGCTGCGCCTATCCGCCGGGAGCCTTTGTGTCCGTGTCCCGAGACCGCACCACCCGCCTCTGGGC
CCCAGACAGTCCAAACAGGAGCTTTACAGAAATGCACTGTATGAGTGGCCATTCCAATTTTGTATCTTGT
GTATGCATCATACCCTCAAGTGACATCTACCCTCATGGCCTAATTGCCACCGGTGGAAATGACCACAATA
TATGCATTTTCTCACTGGACAGTCCAATGCCACTTTATATTCTAAAAGGCCACAAAAATACTGTTTGTAG
TCTATCATCTGGAAAATTTGGGACATTACTTAGTGGTTCATGGGACACCACTGCTAAAGTCTGGCTGAAT
GACAAGTGCATGATGACCTTGCAGGGTCATACAGCTGCAGTGTGGGCGGTAAAGATCTTACCTGAACAGG
GCTTAATGTTGACTGGATCAGCAGACAAGACTGTTAAACTGTGGAAGGCTGGAAGATGTGAGAGGACTTT
TTCAGGGCATGAAGACTGTGTAAGAGGTTTGGCAATTTTGAGTGAAACAGAATTTCTTTCCTGTGCAAAT
GATGCTAGTATTAGAAGGTGGCAAATCACTGGCGAGTGTCTTGAAGTATATTATGGACATACAAATTATA
TTTATAGCATATCCGTTTTTCCAAATTGTAGAGACTTTGTGACAACAGCAGAGGACAGATCTCTGAGAAT
CTGGAAACATGGGGAATGTGCTCAAACTATCCGACTTCCAGCTCAGTCTATATGGTGCTGCTGTGTGCTC
GACAATGGTGACATTGTGGTTGGTGCGAGTGATGGCATTATTAGAGTGTTTACAGAATCAGAAGATCGAA
CAGCAAGTGCTGAAGAAATCAAGGCTTTTGAAAAAGAACTGTCTCACGCAACCATTGATTCTAAAACTGG
CGATTTAGGGGACATCAATGCTGAGCAGCTTCCTGGGAGGGAACATCTTAATGAACCTGGTACTAGAGAA
GGACAGACTCGTCTAATCAGAGATGGGGAGAAAGTCGAAGCCTATCAGTGGAGTGTTAGTGAAGGGAGGT
GGATAAAAATTGGTGATGTTGTTGGCTCATCTGGTGCTAATCAGCAAACATCTGGAAAAGTTTTATATGA
AGGGAAAGAATTTGATTATGTTTTCTCAATTGATGTCAATGAAGGTGGACCATCATATAAATTGCCATAT
AATACCAGTGATGACCCTTGGTTAACTGCATACAACTTCTTACAGAAGAATGATTTGAATCCTATGTTTC
TGGATCAAGTAGCTAAATTTATTATTGATAACACAAAAGGTCAAATGTTGGGACTTGGGAATCCCAGCTT
TTCAGATCCATTTACAGGTGGTGGTCGGTATGTTCCGGGCTCTTCGGGATCTTCTAACACACTACCCACA
GCAGATCCTTTTACAGGTGCTGGTCGTTATGTACCAGGTTCTGCAAGTATGGGAACTACCATGGCCGGAG
TTGATCCATTTACAGGGAATAGTGCCTACCGATCAGCTGCATCTAAAACAATGAATATTTATTTCCCTAA
AAAAGAGGCTGTCACATTTGACCAAGCAAACCCTACACAAATATTAGGTAAACTGAAGGAACTTAATGGA
ACTGCACCTGAAGAGAAGAAGTTAACTGAGGATGACTTGATACTTCTTGAGAAGATACTGTCTCTAATAT
GTAATAGTTCTTCAGAAAAACCCACAGTCCAGCAACTTCAGATTTTGTGGAAAGCTATTAACTGTCCTGA
AGATATTGTCTTTCCTGCACTTGACATTCTTCGGTTGTCAATTAAACACCCCAGTGTGAATGAGAACTTC
TGCAATGAAAAGGAAGGGGCTCAGTTCAGCAGTCATCTTATCAATCTTCTGAACCCTAAAGGAAAGCCAG
CAAACCAGCTGCTTGCTCTCAGGACTTTTTGCAATTGTTTTGTTGGCCAGGCAGGACAAAAACTCATGAT
GTCCCAGAGGGAATCACTGATGTCCCATGCAATAGAACTGAAATCAGGGAGCAATAAGAACATTCACATT
GCTCTGGCTACATTGGCCCTGAACTATTCTGTTTGTTTTCATAAAGACCATAACATTGAAGGGAAAGCCC
AATGTTTGTCACTAATTAGCACAATCTTGGAAGTAGTACAAGACCTAGAAGCCACTTTTAGACTTCTTGT
GGCTCTTGGAACACTTATCAGTGATGATTCAAATGCTGTACAATTAGCCAAGTCTTTAGGTGTTGATTCT
CAAATAAAAAAGTATTCCTCAGTATCAGAACCAGCTAAAGTAAGTGAATGCTGTAGATTTATCCTAAATT
TGCTG
